>Addgene plasmid #34359 | KHBD00208 | depositor partial sequence | sequence record 40926 | KHBD00208 sequence 1590 bps
ATGCTTCCTAGCCCGAAACAGGGCTGCGTATACCCTGCCTTAGGATTAATACCCACATCGTATATATCAC
ACGTACCTTATGATCTGGCCTCCTCAGCGTCGGTGGCGGCCACATCCTCGTCATCAACGTCGCCGACGAC
GACGTCGGCAACGACAACTGGGCGGCTGCAGCACCAACACTCCCACCAGCAACACCAGACCTTAAATCAC
CATGCCAAGGGCAAGCGGAGAAGCAGTTTCGATCAGCCGTTGGATCTGCGGTTGGCACACAAGCGGAAAA
CGGACCTGGTGGATCAAGGACCCATGGAGGATGAGAACAGCAACCTGATCATGTTCGCCAGTGAACTGGC
GGTGGCTCAGCAAAAGGAGAAGGAGCTGAACAACAACCATATCGCAGCATCGCTGGCCGACCTGGGCTTT
GATATGAGCCGCAAAATGCTGAGGGCCTTGAGAGAGGGTGGTGCAGGTGGCGGTGGCGGAGGAGGAGGAG
GAGGAGGAGGCGGTGGTGGACCACCCAACGCACCGCCCTTAACACCACCGCAATGTTCGATACCTGCCGT
ACATCCCACACTCCTAGAAGCCATGACCAAGAACTTGCCCTTGCAGTATCGCAATGTGTTCGCTGGGGTT
TTGCCGGGCAAGGTGAACAGTCCGGCGGCCTCCAGTAGTCCAACGGGCGCGGATTTCCCGTTCCGGCATC
CGCTCAAGAAATGCGAGCTCACCTGGCCACCGCCCACAGAGCAATTGCAACTGGAGCTGCCTCATCCGAA
CCCGAAGTTGTCGCCGGTCCTGCCGCATCCGCAACTGCAGGACTATCAGACGCGGAGGAAAAACAAGGCC
AGAACAGCTGCCACCGGGGGCAATGCCACGCCAAACTTGCCGCAACGCAACAAGGATCGCTACACCTGCA
AGTTTTGCGGAAAAGTCTTTCCGAGATCGGCGAACCTGACGCGGCATCTGCGAACGCACACGGGCGAGCA
GCCCTACAAATGCAAATACTGCGAACGTTCCTTTAGCATATCCTCGAATCTGCAGCGCCATGTGCGGAAT
ATCCACAACAAGGAGCGACCCTTCAAGTGTGAGATATGCGAGAGATGCTTTGGCCAACAGACGAATCTGG
ACAGGCACCTCAAGAAGCACGAGTCGGATGCGGTGTCCTTGAGTGCCTTGTCGGGCGTGAGCGAAAGGAT
GCACTGCATACGCAGATTCTGCGAGAATCCTACTGAGGAATCCTATTTCGAGGAGATACGCAGCTTCATG
GGCAAGGTCACGCAGCAACAGCAGCAGCAGCAGCAACAGCAGCAGCACGACCAACAGCAGCAACAGCATC
AGTCAACCGCAACATCGGCGTCCAGTTCGTGCTCCTCGTCGCGGGACACGCCCACATCCTCGCACGAGGA
GGCGGACCATGCGCCGGCAACATCGACGGCTGACACGGCAGCACCATCGTCCAGCAGAGACCAAGAGGAG
GAGGATTCGCAGCCGATCATGGAGCTCAAGAGGACCCTTACCTCCAAGCTCTTCCCCACCACTACCGCAG
ACAGCGCGATGACGACGCCCCAAACAACATCTATCAAGGAAGAGGTACCC
