>Addgene plasmid #34359 | KHBD00208 | addgene partial sequence | sequence record 42057 | M13-Rev 5'-CAGGAAACAGCTATGACC-3'
TTTTATTTTGACTGATAGTGACCTGTTCGTTGCAACAAATTGATAAGCAATGCTTTCTTATAATGCCAAC
TTTGTACAAGAAAGTTGGCAAGGGTACCTCTTCCTTGATAGATGTTGTTTGGGGCGTCGTCATCGCGCTG
TCTGCGGTAGTGGTGGGGAAGAGCTTGGAGGTAAGGGTCCTCTTGAGCTCCATGATCGGCTGCGAATCCT
CCTCCTCTTGGTCTCTGCTGGACGATGGTGCTGCCGTGTCAGCCGTCGATGTTGCCGGCGCATGGTCCGC
CTCCTCGTGCGAGGATGTGGGCGTGTCCCGCGACGAGGAGCACGAACTGGACGCCGATGTTGCGGTTGAC
TGATGCTGTTGCTGCTGTTGGTCGTGCTGCTGCTGTTGCTGCTGCTGCTGCTGTTGCTGCGTGACCTTGC
CCATGAAGCTGCGTATCTCCTCGAAATAGGATTCCTCAGTAGGATTCTCGCAGAATCTGCGTATGCAGTG
CATCCTTTCGCTCACGCCCGACAAGGCACTCAAGGACACCGCATCCGACTCGTGCTTCTTGAGGTGCCTG
TCCAGATTCGTCTGTTGGCCAAAGCATCTCTCGCATATCTCACACTTGAAGGGTCGCTCCTTGTTGTGGA
TATTCCGCACATGGCGCTGCAGATTCGAGGATATGCTAAAGGAACGTTCGCAGTATTTGCATTTGTAGGG
CTGCTCGCCCGTGTGCGTTCGCAGATGCCG
