[The description below was written by a language model from this plasmid's Addgene catalogue record.]
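Description:
KHBD00208 is a Gateway entry-type clone built in the pDONR221 donor vector backbone (Invitrogen), carrying the open reading frame of the Drosophila melanogaster gene CG10348 (FBgn0032707). The insert is about 1.6 kb in a backbone of roughly 2.5 kb once the donor cassette has been replaced. The plasmid is maintained at high copy number in standard E. coli cloning strains such as DH5alpha and is selected with kanamycin. No feature table accompanies the record, so individual elements are not annotated. As a product of Gateway cloning into pDONR221, the ORF would be expected to sit between attL recombination sites, with M13 forward and reverse primer sites flanking the insert for sequence verification.

The construct is a shuttle clone rather than an expression plasmid: the record lists no promoter, tag or reporter. Its purpose is to allow the CG10348 coding sequence to be moved by LR recombination into Gateway destination vectors of choice. The depositor notes that ORFs in this collection were cloned open-ended, without a stop codon, which permits in-frame C-terminal fusions to tags or functional domains supplied by the destination vector; a stop codon must therefore come from that vector. The clone belongs to a Drosophila ORF collection associated with work on automated protein–DNA interaction screening of fly regulatory elements, suggesting that it is meant as a source of this coding sequence for such assays, although the record does not describe the function of the CG10348 protein.
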