Addgene plasmid #34359: KHBD00208
Depositing lab: Bart Deplancke. Depositing organization: Swiss Federal Institute of Technology (EPFL). Publication: Automated protein-DNA interaction screening of Drosophila regulatory elements. Korneel Hens, Jean-Daniel Feuz, Alina Isakova, Antonina Lagovitina, Andreas Massouras, Julien Bryois, Patrick Callaerts, Susan E. Celniker, Bart Deplancke. Nat Methods. 2011 Oct 30;8(12):1065-70. 10.1038/nmeth.1763 PubMed 22037703.
Backbone
  Vector backbone: pDONR221
  Backbone manufacturer: Invitrogen
  Backbone size w/o insert (bp): 2536
  Vector type: Gateway Donor Vector
Growth in bacteria
  Bacterial resistance: Kanamycin, 50 μg/mL
  Growth temperature: 37°C
  Growth strain: DH5alpha
  Copy number: High Copy
Gene/Insert
  Gene/Insert name: CG10348 (alt names: FBgn0032707; CG10348)
  Species: D. melanogaster (fly)
  Insert size (bp): 1590
  Entrez Gene: CG10348 (a.k.a. Dmel_CG10348, Dmel\CG10348)
  Cloning method: Gateway Cloning
  Sequencing primers: 5′ M13F; 3′ M13R
Terms and licenses: Academic/Nonprofit Terms; Industry Terms: Not Available to Industry
Depositor comments: Please note that the ORFs in this collection were cloned open-ended (without a stop codon).
How to cite: KHBD00208 was a gift from Bart Deplancke (Addgene plasmid # 34359 ; http://n2t.net/addgene:34359 ; RRID:Addgene_34359)
